>Addgene plasmid #112149 | peAA.11 | addgene full sequence | sequence record 215605 | Addgene NGS Result
CTTCTTGAGATCCTTTTTTTCTGCGCGTAATCTGCTGCTTGCAAACAAAAAAACCACCGCTACCAGCGGT
GGTTTGTTTGCCGGATCAAGAGCTACCAACTCTTTTTCCGAAGGTAACTGGCTTCAGCAGAGCGCAGATA
CCAAATACTGTCCTTCTAGTGTAGCCGTAGTTAGGCCACCACTTCAAGAACTCTGTAGCACCGCCTACAT
ACCTCGCTCTGCTAATCCTGTTACCAGTGGCTGCTGCCAGTGGCGATAAGTCGTGTCTTACCGGGTTGGA
CTCAAGACGATAGTTACCGGATAAGGCGCAGCGGTCGGGCTGAACGGGGGGTTCGTGCACACAGCCCAGC
TTGGAGCGAACGACCTACACCGAACTGAGATACCTACAGCGTGAGCTATGAGAAAGCGCCACGCTTCCCG
AAGGGAGAAAGGCGGACAGGTATCCGGTAAGCGGCAGGGTCGGAACAGGAGAGCGCACGAGGGAGCTTCC
AGGGGGAAACGCCTGGTATCTTTATAGTCCTGTCGGGTTTCGCCACCTCTGACTTGAGCGTCGATTTTTG
TGATGCTCGTCAGGGGGGCGGAACCTATGGAAAAACGCCAGCAACGCGGCCTTTTTACGGTTCCTGGCCT
TTTGCTGGCCTTTTGCTCACATGTTCTTTCCTGCGTTATCCCCTGATTCTGTGGATAACCGTATTACCGC
CTTTGAGTGAGCTGATACCGCTCGCCGCAGCCGAACGACCGAGCGCAGCGAGTCAGTGAGCGAGGAAGCG
GAAGAGCGCCTGATGCGGTATTTTCTCCTTACGCATCTGTGCGGTATTTCACACCGCAATGGTGCACTCT
CAGTACAATCTGCTCTGATGCCGCATAGTTAAGCCAGTATACACTCCGCTATCGCTACGTGACTGGGTCA
TGGCTGCGCCCCGACACCCGCCAACACCCGCTGACGCGCCCTGACGGGCTTGTCTGCTCCCGGCATCCGC
TTACAGACAAGCTGTGACCGTCTCCGGGAGCTGCATGTGTCAGAGGTTTTCACCGTCATCACCGAAACGC
GCGAGGCAGGGGGAATTCCCAATTAGATGGGTTTAAACCGCCGGCGAATTGTGAGCGCTCACAATTGGCG
CGCCGCTAGTTATTGCTCAGCGGTGGCAGCAGCCTCTCGAGAGGCCTTGTACTATTAGAAGTATATTTCT
AGAATCGATACCTAGGTCGCTACCTTAGGACCGTTATAGTTATGCATACTCGAGTAATTGTGAGCGCTCA
CAATTGGCCGGCCGGTGCCAACACCTACATCTCCTCTACGCGGCCGCGGTACCCCATAACTTCGTATAGC
ATACATTATACGAAGTTATCCATGGGAAGCTTAAATGTTTTACATGGTCCTAATCGGGTGCACCGCTCGG
GCGGACCAAAACCCATGACCACTAAAATAGAGCTGAGCCTAGTCGCGTGATTTGACTTAAGTTAATTAAG
GCCGGCCATTTCGGTCTGTACGACTATGGATCGGCAATTTGCTAGACGATCTGGCACAGAAAGACACAGA
CGAAGGACTCACTATGGAATGGCGGCTTCGGCCGTCAATGGCGCGCCGATGGATCCCAGCGGAAGTAGGA
AGCGATGTGGCCTGAGGAATACGTCTGTCATTGCGTTTAGATAAGGCATCCCGCTGGAAAGGGAACCAGT
ACTTTGTAAAGGAGCTAGAGGTTCTCTCGCCGGCGTCACTCGGAGAATGGCAATGTATCAGCACACAATA
GTCCATTATACGCGCGTATAATGGGCAATTGTGTGCTGATACGCCGGCGTTTTAATTAAATGCTCTGTGG
TTCGTGCGGTTCTTAAAAGCAAACGACGAGCGAACTGGTGCGTGGGCAAAAGGGGACCCTCATTTCTAAG
TACGATCAGGTGGACTACGATTGCATTTTATGGGTTCCCTGCAGGAATTCCTCGAGCCATAACTTCGTAT
AGCATACATTATACGAAGTTATCTGACTAGTAGCCCGCCTAATGAGCGGGCTTTTTTTTAATTCCCCTAT
TTGTTTATTTTTCTAAATACATTCAAATATGTATCCGCTCATGAGACAATAACCCTGATAAATGCTTCAA
TAATATTGAAAAAGGAAGAGTATGAGTATTCAACATTTCCGTGTCGCCCTTATTCCCTTTTTTGCGGCAT
TTTGCCTTCCTGTTTTTGCTCACCCAGAAACGCTCGTGAAAGTAAAAGACGCAGAGGACCAATTGGGGGC
ACGAGTGGGATACATAGAACTGGACTTGAATAGCGGTAAAATCCTTGAGAGTTTTCGCCCTGAAGAGCGT
TTTCCAATGATGAGCACTTTCAAAGTTCTGCTATGTGGAGCAGTATTATCCCGTGTAGATGCGGGGCAAG
AGCAACTCGGACGACGAATACACTATTCGCAGAATGACTTGGTTGAATACTCCCCAGTGACAGAAAAGCA
CCTTACGGACGGAATGACGGTAAGAGAATTATGTAGTGCCGCCATAACGATGAGTGATAACACTGCGGCG
AACTTACTTCTGACAACCATCGGTGGACCGAAGGAATTAACCGCTTTTTTGCACAATATGGGAGACCATG
TAACTCGCCTTGACCGTTGGGAACCAGAACTGAATGAAGCCATACCAAACGACGAGCGAGACACCACAAT
GCCTGCGGCAATGGCAACAACATTACGCAAACTATTAACTGGCGAACTACTTACTCTGGCTTCACGGCAA
CAATTAATAGACTGGCTTGAAGCGGATAAAGTTGCAGGACCACTACTGCGTTCGGCACTTCCTGCTGGCT
GGTTTATTGCTGATAAATCTGGGGCAGGAGAGCGTGGTTCACGGGGTATCATTGCCGCACTTGGACCAGA
TGGTAAGCCTTCCCGTATCGTAGTTATCTACACGACGGGTAGTCAGGCAACTATGGACGAACGAAATAGA
CAGATTGCTGAAATAGGGGCTTCACTGATTAAGCATTGGTAAACCGATACAATTAAAGGCTCCTTTTGGA
GCCTTTTTTTTTGGACGGACCGGTAGAAAAGATCAAAGGAT
Features (pLannotate 1.2.2; 13 found; start..end, strand, type, name):
      5..593     +  rep_origin     ori: high-copy-number ColE1/pMB1/pBR322/pUC origin of replication
    779..918     -  misc_feature   bom: basis of mobility region from pBR322
   1020..1059    -  CDS            rop (fragment): Rop protein, which maintains plasmids at low copy number; rop
   1097..1116    +  protein_bind   lac operator (symmetric): The lac repressor binds to the lac operator to inhibit transcription in E. coli. This inhibition can be relieved by adding lactose or isopropyl-β-D-thiogalactopyranoside (IPTG). The symmetric lac operator was optimized for tight binding of lac repressor. lac repressor encoded by lacI
   1137..1154    -  CDS            SET1 (fragment): solubility-enhancement tag derived from T7 phage gene 10B
   1246..1265    +  protein_bind   lac operator (symmetric): The lac repressor binds to the lac operator to inhibit transcription in E. coli. This inhibition can be relieved by adding lactose or isopropyl-β-D-thiogalactopyranoside (IPTG). The symmetric lac operator was optimized for tight binding of lac repressor. lac repressor encoded by lacI
   1316..1349    +  protein_bind   loxP: Cre-mediated recombination occurs in the 8-bp core sequence (GCATACAT). Cre recombinase
   1736..1763    -  misc_feature   telL: telL; telomeric sequence from coliphage N15
   1764..1791    -  misc_feature   telR: telR; telomeric sequence from coliphage N15
   1949..1982    +  protein_bind   loxP: Cre-mediated recombination occurs in the 8-bp core sequence (GCATACAT). Cre recombinase
   2030..2121    +  promoter       AmpR promoter: bla
   2122..2979    +  CDS            bla: BLAT_ECOLX - Experimental evidence at protein level: Swiss-Prot protein existence level 1. TEM-type are the most prevalent beta-lactamases in enterobacteria; they hydrolyze the beta-lactam bond in susceptible beta-lactam antibiotics, thus conferring resistance to penicillins and cephalosporins. TEM-3 and TEM-4 are capable of hydrolyzing cefotaxime and ceftazidime. TEM-5 is capable of hydrolyzing ceftazidime. TEM-6 is capable of hydrolyzing ceftazidime and aztreonam. TEM-8/CAZ-2, TEM- 16/CAZ-7 and TEM-24/CAZ-6 are markedly active against ceftazidime. IRT- 4 shows resistance to beta-lactamase in
   2986..3025    +  terminator     fd terminator: central terminator from bacteriophage fd (Otsuka and Kunisawa, 1982)
