[The description below was written by a language model from this plasmid's Addgene catalogue record and pLannotate feature annotations shown in this document.]
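Description:
peAA.11 ("Vector AA") is a small empty-backbone plasmid of about 3.05 kb, deposited as part of a vector set associated with structural work on the yeast DASH/Dam1 kinetochore complex. It is propagated in E. coli on a ColE1/pMB1-type origin, accompanied by the pBR322 bom (basis of mobility) region and only a short remnant of the rop gene, so the Rop copy-number control is presumably not functional; the catalogue lists copy number as unknown. Selection is by ampicillin, provided by a TEM-type bla beta-lactamase gene driven by its own AmpR promoter and followed by the bacteriophage fd central terminator.

No insert is present, and the record does not state the cloning method or annotate a promoter for expression of a cargo gene. The region between the origin and the resistance marker does contain two copies of the symmetric lac operator, a variant optimised for tight binding of lac repressor, which suggests an IPTG-regulatable expression arrangement in E. coli, although no lacI gene is annotated on the plasmid and the promoter itself is not identified. A very short match to the T7 gene 10B-derived SET1 solubility tag lies between the operators, on the opposite strand, and is probably incidental. Downstream, two loxP sites in the same orientation flank a segment containing adjacent telL and telR telomeric sequences from coliphage N15. loxP sites permit Cre-mediated recombination, which in comparable vector systems is used to fuse plasmids for multi-subunit co-expression. The record itself does not state this purpose, nor the intended role of the N15 sequences.
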