Addgene plasmid #112149: peAA.11
Purpose: (Empty Backbone) "Vector AA"
Depositing lab: Stephen Harrison. Depositing organization: Harvard Medical School. Publication: Structure of the DASH/Dam1 complex shows its role at the yeast kinetochore-microtubule interface. Jenni S, Harrison SC. Science. 2018 May 4;360(6388):552-558. doi: 10.1126/science.aar6436. PubMed 29724956.
Backbone
  Vector backbone: peAA.11
  Backbone size (bp): 3052
Growth in bacteria
  Bacterial resistance: Ampicillin, 100 μg/mL
  Growth temperature: 37°C
  Growth strain: DH5alpha
  Copy number: Unknown
Gene/Insert
  Cloning method: Unknown
Terms and licenses: Academic/Nonprofit Terms; Industry Terms: Not Available to Industry
How to cite: peAA.11 was a gift from Stephen Harrison (Addgene plasmid # 112149 ; http://n2t.net/addgene:112149 ; RRID:Addgene_112149)
